Addgene plasmid #193713: pB80-2xFKBP-L-mCherry-CAAX
Purpose: Rapalog-inducible coupling to plasma membrane (CAAX) via FKBP
Depositing lab: Lukas Kapitein. Depositing organization: Utrecht University. Publication: Local changes in microtubule network mobility instruct neuronal polarization and axon specification. Burute M, Jansen KI, Mihajlovic M, Vermonden T, Kapitein LC. Sci Adv. 2022 Nov 4;8(44):eabo2343. doi: 10.1126/sciadv.abo2343. Epub 2022 Nov 4. PubMed 36332030.
Backbone
  Vector backbone: B-actin
  Vector type: Mammalian Expression
Growth in bacteria
  Bacterial resistance: Ampicillin, 100 μg/mL
  Growth temperature: 37°C
  Growth strain: DH5alpha
  Copy number: High Copy
Gene/Insert
  Gene/Insert name: 2xFKBP-L-mCherry-CAAX
  Species: H. sapiens (human), Synthetic
  Mutation: mCherry: Met1 Deleted
  Promoter: Chicken beta-actin
  Tag / fusion protein: 2xFKBP-mCherry (N terminal on insert)
  Cloning method: Restriction Enzyme; 5′ cloning site unknown (unknown if destroyed)
Terms and licenses: Academic/Nonprofit Terms; Industry Terms: Not Available to Industry
Depositor comments: Internal plasmid ID: pKJ120
How to cite: pB80-2xFKBP-L-mCherry-CAAX was a gift from Lukas Kapitein (Addgene plasmid # 193713 ; http://n2t.net/addgene:193713 ; RRID:Addgene_193713)
