[The description below was written by a language model from this plasmid's Addgene catalogue record and pLannotate feature annotations shown in this document.]
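Description:
pB80-2xFKBP-L-mCherry-CAAX is a mammalian expression plasmid built on a chicken β-actin promoter backbone and designed to place a rapalog-responsive docking module on the plasma membrane. It is propagated in E. coli as a high-copy plasmid through a ColE1/pUC-type origin and selected with ampicillin via the β-lactamase gene. The remaining bacterial annotations (lac promoter/operator, CAP site, and fragments of lacI, lacZα, rop and bom) appear to be backbone remnants with no role in the expression cassette.

Transcription is driven by the chicken β-actin promoter followed by an annotated chimeric β-actin/β-globin intron, which generally improves transcript processing and expression. The open reading frame begins with two tandem copies of human FKBP12; the second is annotated as a synthetic version with alternative codons, a common way to limit recombination between repeats. A linker (the "L" in the name) joins these to mCherry lacking its initiator methionine, and the fusion is named as ending in a CAAX motif, a prenylation signal that anchors proteins to the inner leaflet of the plasma membrane. The CAAX sequence itself is not annotated in the feature table. The cassette terminates at an SV40 polyadenylation signal, with an adjacent short SV40 large T antigen fragment.

In use, the membrane-tethered FKBP domains serve as one half of a chemically induced heterodimerization system. Adding rapalog recruits a co-expressed protein carrying the complementary rapalog-binding domain, typically FRB (the partner is not part of this record), to the plasma membrane, while mCherry reports expression and localization. The associated publication concerns microtubule network mobility in neuronal polarization and axon specification.
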