Features (pLannotate 1.2.2; 17 found; start..end, strand, type, name):
   1032..1355    +  CDS            FKBP1A: FKB1A_HUMAN - Also known as FKBP1, FKBP12. Experimental evidence at protein level: Swiss-Prot protein existence level 1. Keeps in an inactive conformation TGFBR1, the TGF-beta type I serine/threonine kinase receptor, preventing TGF-beta receptor activation in absence of ligand. Recruits SMAD7 to ACVR1B which prevents the association of SMAD2 and SMAD3 with the activin receptor complex, thereby blocking the activin signal. May modulate the RYR1 calcium channel activity. PPIases accelerate the folding of proteins. It catalyzes the cis-trans isomerization of proline imidic peptide bonds in oligop
   1362..1682    +  CDS            FKBP: human FK506-binding protein FKBP12 synthetic gene with alternative codons
   1785..2492    +  CDS            mCherry: mCherry is a basic (constitutively fluorescent) red fluorescent protein published in 2004, derived from Discosoma sp.. It is reported to be a very rapidly-maturing monomer with low acid sensitivity.
   2544..2629    +  CDS            large T antigen (fragment): large T antigen from SV40 (simian virus 40)
   2652..2786    +  polyA_signal   SV40 poly(A) signal: SV40 polyadenylation signal
   2824..2840    -  protein_bind   lac operator: The lac repressor binds to the lac operator to inhibit transcription in E. coli. This inhibition can be relieved by adding lactose or isopropyl-β-D-thiogalactopyranoside (IPTG). lac repressor encoded by lacI
   2848..2878    -  promoter       lac promoter: promoter for the E. coli lac operon
   2893..2914    -  protein_bind   CAP binding site: CAP binding activates transcription in the presence of cAMP. E. coli catabolite activator protein
   2927..3019    -  CDS            lacI (fragment): lac repressor; lacI; The lac repressor binds to the lac operator to inhibit transcription in E. coli. This inhibition can be relieved by adding lactose or isopropyl-β-D-thiogalactopyranoside (IPTG).
   3202..3790    -  rep_origin     ori: high-copy-number ColE1/pMB1/pBR322/pUC origin of replication
   3961..4821    -  CDS            AmpR: β-lactamase; bla; confers resistance to ampicillin, carbenicillin, and related antibiotics
   4822..4926    -  promoter       AmpR promoter: bla
   5021..5056    +  CDS            rop (fragment): Rop protein, which maintains plasmids at low copy number; rop
   5158..5257    +  misc_feature   bom (fragment): basis of mobility region from pBR322
   5263..5417    -  CDS            lacZα (fragment): LacZα fragment of β-galactosidase; lacZ fragment
   7217..7491    +  promoter       chicken β-actin promoter: No description available
   7492..968     +  intron         chimeric intron (across the origin): chimera between introns from chicken β-actin and rabbit β-globin
>Addgene plasmid #193713 | pB80-2xFKBP-L-mCherry-CAAX | addgene full sequence | sequence record 383743 | Addgene NGS Result
AGTCGCTGCGCGCTGCCTTCGCCCCGTGCCCCGCTCCGCCGCCGCCTCGCGCCGCCCGCCCCGGCTCTGA
CTGACCGCGTTACTCCCACAGGTGAGCGGGCGGGACGGCCCTTCTCCTCCGGGCTGTAATTAGCGCTTGG
TTTAATGACGGCTCGTTTCTTTTCTGTGGCTGCGTGAAAGCCTTAAAGGGCTCCGGGAGGGCCCTTTGTG
CGGGGGGGAGCGGCTCGGGGGGTGCGTGCGTGTGTGTGTGCGTGGGGAGCGCCGCGTGCGGCTCCGCGCT
GCCCGGCGGCTGTGAGCGCTGCGGGCGCGGCGCGGGGCTTTGTGCGCTCCGCAGTGTGCGCGAGGGGAGC
GCGGCCGGGGGCGGTGCCCCGCGGTGCGGGGGGGGCTGCGAGGGGAACAAAGGCTGCGTGCGGGGTGTGT
GCGTGGGGGGGTGAGCAGGGGGTGTGGGCGCGGCGGTCGGGCTGTAACCCCCCCCTGCACCCCCCTCCCC
GAGTTGCTGAGCACGGCCCGGCTTCGGGTGCGGGGCTCCGTGCGGGGCGTGGCGCGGGGCTCGCCGTGCC
GGGCGGGGGGTGGCGGCAGGKGGGGGTGCCGGGCGGGGCGGGGCCGCCTCGGGCCGGGGRGGGCTCGGGG
GAGGGGCGCGGCGGCCCCCGGAGCGCCGGCGGCTGTCGAGGCGCGGCGAGCCGCAGCCATTGCCTTTTAT
GGTAATCGTGCGAGAGGGCGCAGGGACTTCCTTTGTCCCAAATCTGTGCGGAGCCGAAATCTGGGAGGCG
CCGCCGCACCCCCTCTAGCGGGCGCGGGGCGAAGCGGTGCGGCGCCGGCAGGAAGGAAATGGGCGGGGAG
GGCCTTCGTGCGTCGCCGCGCCGCCGTCCCCTTCTCCATCTCCAGCCTCGGGGCTGTCCGCAGGGGGACG
GCTGCCTTCGGGGGGGACGGGGCAGGGCGGGGTTCGGCTTCTGGCGTGTGACCGGCGGGGTTTATATCTT
CCCTTCTCTGTTCCTCCGCAGCCCCCAAGCTAGGCAATTGGGCGCGCCACCATGGGAGTGCAGGTGGAAA
CCATCTCCCCAGGAGACGGGCGCACCTTCCCCAAGCGCGGCCAGACCTGCGTGGTGCACTACACCGGGAT
GCTTGAAGATGGAAAGAAATTTGATTCCTCCCGGGACAGAAACAAGCCCTTTAAGTTTATGCTAGGCAAG
CAGGAGGTGATCCGAGGCTGGGAAGAAGGGGTTGCCCAGATGAGTGTGGGTCAGAGAGCCAAACTGACTA
TATCTCCAGATTATGCCTATGGTGCCACTGGGCACCCAGGCATCATCCCACCACATGCCACTCTCGTCTT
CGATGTGGAGCTTCTAAAACTGGAAACTAGAGGCGTGCAGGTCGAGACCATCAGCCCCGGCGACGGCCGC
ACCTTTCCCAAGAGAGGCCAGACTTGCGTGGTCCACTACACCGGCATGCTGGAGGACGGCAAGAAGTTCG
ACAGCAGCCGCGACCGCAACAAGCCCTTCAAGTTCATGCTGGGCAAACAGGAAGTGATCCGCGGCTGGGA
GGAAGGCGTGGCTCAGATGAGCGTGGGGCAGCGGGCCAAGCTGACCATCAGCCCCGACTATGCCTACGGC
GCCACCGGCCACCCCGGCATCATCCCCCCCCACGCCACCCTGGTGTTCGACGTGGAGCTGCTGAAGCTGG
AGACTAGTTCTAGAGGTGGCGGGGGCAGTGGGGGAGGGGGAAGTGGAGGCGGCGGTTCTGGCGGGGGAGG
CTCCGGTGGCGGGGGGAGCGGGGGTGGGAGTAAGCTTGTGAGCAAGGGCGAGGAGGATAACATGGCCATC
ATCAAGGAGTTCATGCGCTTCAAGGTGCACATGGAGGGCTCCGTGAACGGCCACGAGTTCGAGATCGAGG
GCGAGGGCGAGGGCCGCCCCTACGAGGGCACCCAGACCGCCAAGCTGAAGGTGACCAAGGGTGGCCCCCT
GCCCTTCGCCTGGGACATCCTGTCCCCTCAGTTCATGTACGGCTCCAAGGCCTACGTGAAGCACCCCGCC
GACATCCCCGACTACTTGAAGCTGTCCTTCCCCGAGGGCTTCAAGTGGGAGCGCGTGATGAACTTCGAGG
ACGGCGGCGTGGTGACCGTGACCCAGGACTCCTCCCTGCAGGACGGCGAGTTCATCTACAAGGTGAAGCT
GCGCGGCACCAACTTCCCCTCCGACGGTCCCGTAATGCAGAAGAAGACCATGGGCTGGGAGGCCTCCTCC
GAGCGGATGTACCCCGAGGACGGCGCCCTGAAGGGCGAGATCAAGCAGAGGCTGAAGCTGAAGGACGGCG
GCCACTACGACGCTGAGGTCAAGACCACCTACAAGGCCAAGAAGCCCGTGCAGCTGCCCGGCGCCTACAA
CGTCAACATCAAGTTGGACATCACCTCCCACAACGAGGACTACACCATCGTGGAACAGTACGAACGCGCC
GAGGGCCGCCACTCCACCGGCGGCATGGACGAGCTGTACAAGGCTAGCTACGTATGTGTAATTATGTGAA
CGCGTACCGGTCCTAGATAAGTAATGATCATAATCAGCCATATCACATCTGTAGAGGTTTTACTTGCTTT
AAAAAACCTCCCACACCTCCCCCTGAACCTGAAACATAAAATGAATGCAATTGTTGTTGTTAACTTGTTT
ATTGCAGCTTATAATGGTTACAAATAAAGCAATAGCATCACAAATTTCACAAATAAAGCATTTTTTTCAC
TGCATTCTAGTTGTGGTTTGTCCAAACTCATCAATGTATCTTATCATGTCTGGATCAATTCGTAATCATG
TCATAGCTGTTTCCTGTGTGAAATTGTTATCCGCTCACAATTCCACACAACATACGAGCCGGAAGCATAA
AGTGTAAAGCCTGGGGTGCCTAATGAGTGAGCTAACTCACATTAATTGCGTTGCGCTCACTGCCCGCTTT
CCAGTCGGGAAACCTGTCGTGCCAGCTGCATTAATGAATCGGCCAACGCGCGGGGAGAGGCGGTTTGCGT
ATTGGGCGCTCTTCCGCTTCCTCGCTCACTGACTCGCTGCGCTCGGTCGTTCGGCTGCGGCGAGCGGTAT
CAGCTCACTCAAAGGCGGTAATACGGTTATCCACAGAATCAGGGGATAACGCAGGAAAGAACATGTGAGC
AAAAGGCCAGCAAAAGGCCAGGAACCGTAAAAAGGCCGCGTTGCTGGCGTTTTTCCATAGGCTCCGCCCC
CCTGACGAGCATCACAAAAATCGACGCTCAAGTCAGAGGTGGCGAAACCCGACAGGACTATAAAGATACC
AGGCGTTTCCCCCTGGAAGCTCCCTCGTGCGCTCTCCTGTTCCGACCCTGCCGCTTACCGGATACCTGTC
CGCCTTTCTCCCTTCGGGAAGCGTGGCGCTTTCTCATAGCTCACGCTGTAGGTATCTCAGTTCGGTGTAG
GTCGTTCGCTCCAAGCTGGGCTGTGTGCACGAACCCCCCGTTCAGCCCGACCGCTGCGCCTTATCCGGTA
ACTATCGTCTTGAGTCCAACCCGGTAAGACACGACTTATCGCCACTGGCAGCAGCCACTGGTAACAGGAT
TAGCAGAGCGAGGTATGTAGGCGGTGCTACAGAGTTCTTGAAGTGGTGGCCTAACTACGGCTACACTAGA
AGAACAGTATTTGGTATCTGCGCTCTGCTGAAGCCAGTTACCTTCGGAAAAAGAGTTGGTAGCTCTTGAT
CCGGCAAACAAACCACCGCTGGTAGCGGTGGTTTTTTTGTTTGCAAGCAGCAGATTACGCGCAGAAAAAA
AGGATCTCAAGAAGATCCTTTGATCTTTTCTACGGGGTCTGACGCTCAGTGGAACGAAAACTCACGTTAA
GGGATTTTGGTCATGAGATTATCAAAAAGGATCTTCACCTAGATCCTTTTAAATTAAAAATGAAGTTTTA
AATCAATCTAAAGTATATATGAGTAAACTTGGTCTGACAGTTACCAATGCTTAATCAGTGAGGCACCTAT
CTCAGCGATCTGTCTATTTCGTTCATCCATAGTTGCCTGACTCCCCGTCGTGTAGATAACTACGATACGG
GAGGGCTTACCATCTGGCCCCAGTGCTGCAATGATACCGCGAGACCCACGCTCACCGGCTCCAGATTTAT
CAGCAATAAACCAGCCAGCCGGAAGGGCCGAGCGCAGAAGTGGTCCTGCAACTTTATCCGCCTCCATCCA
GTCTATTAATTGTTGCCGGGAAGCTAGAGTAAGTAGTTCGCCAGTTAATAGTTTGCGCAACGTTGTTGCC
ATTGCTACAGGCATCGTGGTGTCACGCTCGTCGTTTGGTATGGCTTCATTCAGCTCCGGTTCCCAACGAT
CAAGGCGAGTTACATGATCCCCCATGTTGTGCAAAAAAGCGGTTAGCTCCTTCGGTCCTCCGATCGTTGT
CAGAAGTAAGTTGGCCGCAGTGTTATCACTCATGGTTATGGCAGCACTGCATAATTCTCTTACTGTCATG
CCATCCGTAAGATGCTTTTCTGTGACTGGTGAGTACTCAACCAAGTCATTCTGAGAATAGTGTATGCGGC
GACCGAGTTGCTCTTGCCCGGCGTCAATACGGGATAATACCGCGCCACATAGCAGAACTTTAAAAGTGCT
CATCATTGGAAAACGTTCTTCGGGGCGAAAACTCTCAAGGATCTTACCGCTGTTGAGATCCAGTTCGATG
TAACCCACTCGTGCACCCAACTGATCTTCAGCATCTTTTACTTTCACCAGCGTTTCTGGGTGAGCAAAAA
CAGGAAGGCAAAATGCCGCAAAAAAGGGAATAAGGGCGACACGGAAATGTTGAATACTCATACTCTTCCT
TTTTCAATATTATTGAAGCATTTATCAGGGTTATTGTCTCATGAGCGGATACATATTTGAATGTATTTAG
AAAAATAAACAAATAGGGGTTCCGCGCACATTTCCCCGAAAAGTGCCACCTGACGTCTAAGAAACCATTA
TTATCATGACATTAACCTATAAAAATAGGCGTATCACGAGGCCCTTTCGTCTCGCGCGTTTCGGTGATGA
CGGTGAAAACCTCTGACACATGCAGCTCCCGGAGACGGTCACAGCTTGTCTGTAAGCGGATGCCGGGAGC
AGACAAGCCCGTCAGGGCGCGTCAGCGGGTGTTGGCGGGTGTCGGGGCTGGCTTAACTATGCGGCATCAG
AGCAGATTGTACTGAGAGTGCACCATATGCGGTGTGAAATACCGCACAGATGCGTAAGGAGAAAATACCG
CATCAGGCGCCATTCGCCATTCAGGCTGCGCAACTGTTGGGAAGGGCGATCGGTGCGGGCCTCTTCGCTA
TTACGCCAGCTGGCGAAAGGGGGATGTGCTGCAAGGCGATTAAGTTGGGTAACGCCAGGGTTTTCCCAGT
CACGACGTTGTAAAACGACGGCCAGTGCCAAGTTGGGATCTTTGCATTGGCCCACGGCTCTCAGGATGGG
GATGCTCCCCTTCAGCACCCGGTTCCCCTTGGAAACTGATGGTCCTGGCTCTGTGGCATGGCAGTGGCAC
TGTGAGGAGCCCCCTACCAGCAGCACACAGTGGGGTTGGCACTGCCACGCTCCGGATGCCGCGCTCTGAT
CCAACCCCATAATCAAGGGAACCCGAATTGCCCCATCATTGCCCCCACCACCCCCATCCTGCCGGGCCCT
CACACCCCACGCTGCCTTCTGGTGACATTCCCCAGCCCAAACCCACGGCTTCATGGCTACCGCGGGGCAT
TTCCCATTGCCGCCCCATTATCAGCTCTGCACACCTCCCGCTGTACCCATGCCTCGTGGCTGCCCTTCTT
TGACGTATAATCTTCTAATTAATACCCGGCCTTGTCAAAGTGGAGCACAAACGTTAATTAATTCCCCAGC
AGGCAGGTAATTAACAGTGTGACTCCCTTTTTGCTGCGAGTGGGGCTGATACAGAGAGATGTGGCACTAT
GGAGCCCACGGGGTCCTGGCACTGGGTGCCCACGGAGGTCCCCATGTGCTGCAGTGTCACCGCCTCCGAG
GAGACAGTATTGTCCCTGCGGTGTCCCTGCAGCTCAGCTCTGTCCACAGGGCCACCTCCAGTTTGGAGGG
GACACAATGCAGCCCCGATGCAACCCATCCTCGCAGCATCCCAGGGACAAAGACCCCACTGCAAGACCGC
ACACAGGGCTGGGTCCCGCTCCCCTAATATCTACAGTGCTTCTTGCATGGCCCCTTAATCAATGCAGTTA
ATCAGCATGCGCTCATGCACCGCTCTGGAGCTGCAAAGCCCCTCGCAGCGCTGCTCACCAACACCGCGCA
CCGCCCCGGCCCAGCCTGCAGCACGCGCTGCAAACAGGAAAGAAACAAAATATTGCCCAAATGTAGGCAA
AGGCATTCGGCTGCCTTGACCTCCGCCGGGCCGGGCCCTGCCTGACTCAGCTCCTTACTCAGCGCTCGCT
TCCTCCCTCCGGCTGCCACCGCCGCAGCGCACACCCTGACAAAGAGTGGCCCTTAACGGGCTCTGAGGTG
CACCCAGCAGTGCACTCAGCAGTCCAAGGGCCGGCCTGGAGGTTTGCACCGCTACGTGCTGACATTAGCA
TTGAACTTGGCCCTGGGTAGTGCTGCAGGCCGGGCGGGGTGGGTGTAGAGAGTGCAGCGCGCGTTGCACC
CGGTGCCCCTTCCCCTCCCTTGCATCCCAGCAGGCTGCACCCCAGCACCAGGCCCGTGCATGCATGCTCC
TGGTGTTATTGCAGCCTGGTGCATGCATGCGTCTTGATGGTGCAGCGCTGTGCATGCATCCTCCTTGGTG
TGTAGCAGTCTAGTGCATGCATACCCCTCGGTGTTATTGCTGCTCTGTGCACGCACGCTCATTGTATCAC
TTCATCCCAGTGCATGCACTCACACTGGAGCGATTGCTGCTCGGTGCACGCACACTCATTGTATCACTGC
AGCTCAGTGGCTGCACGCACACCGGTGTTATTGCTGCTCGGTGCGTGCATGCACATCAGTGTCGCTGCAG
CTCAGTGCATGCACGCTCATTGCCCATCGCTATCCCTGCCTCTCCTGCTGGCGCTCCCCGGGAGGTGACT
TCAAGGGGACCGCAGGACCACCTCGGGGGTGGGGGGAGGGCTGCACACGCGGACCCCGCTCCCCCTCCCC
AACAAAGCACTGTGGAATCAAAAAGGGGGGAGGGGGGATGGAGGGGCGCGTCACACCCCCGCCCCACACC
CTCACCTCGAGGTGAGCCCCACGTTCTGCTTCACTCTCCCCATCTCCCCCCCCTCCCCACCCCCAATTTT
GTATTTATTTATTTTTTAATTATTTTGTGCAGCGATGGGGGCGGGGGGGGGGGGGCGCGCGCCAGGSGGG
GSGGGGGGGGGSGGGGGGSGGGGCGGGGCGAGGCGGAGAGGTGCGGCGGCAGCCAATCAGAGCGGCGCGC
TCCGAAAGTTTCCTTTTATGGCGAGGCGGCGGCGGCGGCGGCCCTATAAAAAGCGAAGCGCGCGGCGGGC
GGG
